>Addgene plasmid #194937 | LV TRE-GFP-TMD-DLL1-Nbox-mutant | addgene full sequence | sequence record 386567 | Addgene NGS Result
TGTATTTAAGTGCCTAGCTCGATACATAAACGGGTCTCTCTGGTTAGACCAGATCTGAGCCTGGGAGCTC
TCTGGCTAACTAGGGAACCCACTGCTTAAGCCTCAATAAAGCTTGCCTTGAGTGCTTCAAGTAGTGTGTG
CCCGTCTGTTGTGTGACTCTGGTAACTAGAGATCCCTCAGACCCTTTTAGTCAGTGTGGAAAATCTCTAG
CAGTGGCGCCCGAACAGGGACTTGAAAGCGAAAGGGAAACCAGAGGAGCTCTCTCGACGCAGGACTCGGC
TTGCTGAAGCGCGCACGGCAAGAGGCGAGGGGCGGCGACTGGTGAGTACGCCAAAAATTTTGACTAGCGG
AGGCTAGAAGGAGAGAGATGGGTGCGAGAGCGTCAGTATTAAGCGGGGGAGAATTAGATCGCGATGGGAA
AAAATTCGGTTAAGGCCAGGGGGAAAGAAAAAATATAAATTAAAACATATAGTATGGGCAAGCAGGGAGC
TAGAACGATTCGCAGTTAATCCTGGCCTGTTAGAAACATCAGAAGGCTGTAGACAAATACTGGGACAGCT
ACAACCATCCCTTCAGACAGGATCAGAAGAACTTAGATCATTATATAATACAGTAGCAACCCTCTATTGT
GTGCATCAAAGGATAGAGATAAAAGACACCAAGGAAGCTTTAGACAAGATAGAGGAAGAGCAAAACAAAA
GTAAGACCACCGCACAGCAAGCGGCCGCTGATCTTCAGACCTGGAGGAGGAGATATGAGGGACAATTGGA
GAAGTGAATTATATAAATATAAAGTAGTAAAAATTGAACCATTAGGAGTAGCACCCACCAAGGCAAAGAG
AAGAGTGGTGCAGAGAGAAAAAAGAGCAGTGGGAATAGGAGCTTTGTTCCTTGGGTTCTTGGGAGCAGCA
GGAAGCACTATGGGCGCAGCGTCAATGACGCTGACGGTACAGGCCAGACAATTATTGTCTGGTATAGTGC
AGCAGCAGAACAATTTGCTGAGGGCTATTGAGGCGCAACAGCATCTGTTGCAACTCACAGTCTGGGGCAT
CAAGCAGCTCCAGGCAAGAATCCTGGCTGTGGAAAGATACCTAAAGGATCAACAGCTCCTGGGGATTTGG
GGTTGCTCTGGAAAACTCATTTGCACCACTGCTGTGCCTTGGAATGCTAGTTGGAGTAATAAATCTCTGG
AACAGATTTGGAATCACACGACCTGGATGGAGTGGGACAGAGAAATTAACAATTACACAAGCTTAATACA
CTCCTTAATTGAAGAATCGCAAAACCAGCAAGAAAAGAATGAACAAGAATTATTGGAATTAGATAAATGG
GCAAGTTTGTGGAATTGGTTTAACATAACAAATTGGCTGTGGTATATAAAATTATTCATAATGATAGTAG
GAGGCTTGGTAGGTTTAAGAATAGTTTTTGCTGTACTTTCTATAGTGAATAGAGTTAGGCAGGGATATTC
ACCATTATCGTTTCAGACCCACCTCCCAACCCCGAGGGGACCCGACAGGCCCGAAGGAATAGAAGAAGAA
GGTGGAGAGAGAGACAGAGACAGATCCATTCGATTAGTGAACGGATCTCGACGGTATCGGTTAACTTTTA
AAAGAAAAGGGGGGATTGGGGGGTACAGTGCAGGGGAAAGAATAGTAGACATAATAGCAACAGACATACA
AACTAAAGAATTACAAAAACAAATTACAAAAATTCAAAATTTTATCGATCACGAGACTAGCCTCGAGTTT
ACCACTCCCTATCAGTGATAGAGAAAAGTGAAAGTCGAGTTTACCACTCCCTATCAGTGATAGAGAAAAG
TGAAAGTCGAGTTTACCACTCCCTATCAGTGATAGAGAAAAGTGAAAGTCGAGTTTACCACTCCCTATCA
GTGATAGAGAAAAGTGAAAGTCGAGTTTACCACTCCCTATCAGTGATAGAGAAAAGTGAAAGTCGAGTTT
ACCACTCCCTATCAGTGATAGAGAAAAGTGAAAGTCGAGTTTACCACTCCCTATCAGTGATAGAGAAAAG
TGAAAGTCGAGCTCGGTACCCGGGTCGAGGTAGGCGTGTACGGTGGGAGGCCTATATAAGCAGAGCTCGT
TTAGTGAACCGTCAGATCGCCTGGAGACGCCATCCACGCTGTTTTGACCTCCATAGAAGACACCGGGACC
GATCCAGCCTCCGCGGCCCCGAATTCGAGCTCGGTACCCGGGGATCCTCTAGTCAGCTGACGCGTCAAGT
GGAGCAAGGCAGGTGGACAGTGGATCGCCGCCACCATGGAGACCGACACCCTCTTGCTCTGGGTCCTGCT
GCTGTGGGTTCCGGGTAGTACCGGAGACATGGTTTCTAAGGGTGAAGAATTGTTCACCGGAGTTGTGCCC
ATCCTGGTTGAGCTGGACGGAGACGTTAACGGACACAAGTTCTCAGTGAGCGGCGAAGGAGAGGGCGACG
CTACGTACGGTAAACTGACGTTGAAGTTCATCTGTACAACAGGAAAGCTGCCAGTGCCCTGGCCTACACT
CGTGACCACCCTCACCTACGGAGTCCAGTGCTTCTCCCGGTACCCCGACCACATGAAACAGCACGATTTC
TTCAAGTCCGCGATGCCTGAGGGCTATGTTCAGGAACGCACCATATTCTTCAAGGACGACGGTAACTATA
AAACCAGGGCTGAAGTTAAGTTCGAGGGGGACACGTTGGTAAATAGAATTGAGTTGAAAGGAATCGATTT
CAAAGAAGACGGCAATATTTTGGGCCACAAGCTGGAGTACAACTACAACAGCCACAACGTGTATATTATG
GCTGATAAGCAGAAGAACGGCATCAAGGTGAACTTCAAAATCCGACACAATATCGAGGATGGCTCTGTGC
AACTGGCCGACCATTACCAGCAAAACACGCCTATCGGCGACGGTCCGGTTTTGCTGCCAGATAACCACTA
CCTCTCCACGCAATCAGCCCTCTCCAAGGATCCTAACGAAAAAAGAGACCATATGGTTCTGCTTGAATTC
GTGACGGCTGCTGGGATCACCCTGGGAATGGATGAGCTGTATAAGAACGCCGTGGGCCAGGATACGCAGG
AGGTGATCGTCGTGCCCCACAGCTTGCCCTTCAAGGTCGTGGTTATTAGTGCTATCCTGGCGTTGGTGGT
GCTGACTATTATCTCCCTTATCATACTTATCATGCTGTGGCAAAAAAAACCCCGAGTCCGGCTGAAGCTA
CAGAAACACCAGCCTCCGCCTGATCCTTGCGGGGGAGAGACAGAGACCATGAACAACCTAGCCAATTGCC
AGCGTGAGAAGGATGTTTCTGTTAGCATCATTGGGGCTACACAGATCGCTGCAGCCAACAAGAAGGCGGA
CTTTCATGGGGACCATGGTGCTGACAAGAGCAGCTTTAAGGCCCGATACCCCACTGTGGACTATAACCTC
ATTCGAGACCTCAAGGGAGATGAAGCCACGGTCAGGGATGCACACAGCAAACGTGACACCAAGTGCCAGT
CACAGGGCTCTGTAGGAGAAGAGAAGAGCACCTCAACGCTCAGGGGTGGGGAGGTTCCCGACAGAAAAAG
GCCCGAGTCTGTCTACTCTACTTCAAAGGACACCAAGTACCAGTCGGTGTATGTTCTATCTGCAGAAAAG
GATGAGTGTGTTATAGCGACTGAGGTTTAAGATCCTTGACTTGCGGCCGCAACTCCCACCTGCAACATGC
GTGACTGACTGAGGCCGCGACTCTAGCGCGGCCGCATCGATAAGCTTGTGGACGATATCGAATTCGCACG
GGGTTGGGGTTGCGCCTTTTCCAAGGCAGCCCTGGGTTTGCGCAGGGACGCGGCTGCTCTGGGCGTGGTT
CCGGGAAACGCAGCGGCGCCGACCCTGGGTCTCGCACATTCTTCACGTCCGTTCGCAGCGTCACCCGGAT
CTTCGCCGCTACCCTTGTGGGCCCCCCGGCGACGCTTCCTGCTCCGCCCCTAAGTCGGGAAGGTTCCTTG
CGGTTCGCGGCGTGCCGGACGTGACAAACGGAAGCCGCACGTCTCACTAGTACCCTCGCAGACGGACAGC
GCCAGGGAGCAATGGCAGCGCGCCGACCGCGATGGGCTGTGGCCAATAGCGGCTGCTCAGCAGGGCGCGC
CGAGAGCAGCGGCCGGGAAGGGGCGGTGCGGGAGGCGGGGTGTGGGGCGGTAGTGTGGGCCCTGTTCCTG
CCCGCGCGGTGTTCCGCATTCTGCAAGCCTCCGGAGCGCACGTCGGCAGTCGGCTCCCTCGTTGACCGAA
TCACCGACCTCTCTCCCCAGGGGGATCCGTTTATCTGCAGAATTCGCCCTTGACGTCATGTCTAGACTGG
ACAAGAGCAAAGTCATAAACGGCGCTCTGGAATTACTCAATGGAGTCGGTATCGAAGGCCTGACGACAAG
GAAACTCGCTCAAAAGCTGGGAGTTGAGCAGCCTACCCTGTACTGGCACGTGAAGAACAAGCGGGCCCTG
CTCGATGCCCTGCCAATCGAGATGCTGGACAGGCATCATACCCACTTCTGCCCCCTGGAAGGCGAGTCAT
GGCAAGACTTTCTGCGGAACAACGCCAAGTCATTCCGCTGTGCTCTCCTCTCACATCGCGACGGGGCTAA
AGTGCATCTCGGCACCCGCCCAACAGAGAAACAGTACGAAACCCTGGAAAATCAGCTCGCGTTCCTGTGT
CAGCAAGGCTTCTCCCTGGAGAACGCACTGTACGCTCTGTCCGCCGTGGGCCACTTTACACTGGGCTGCG
TATTGGAGGAACAGGAGCATCAAGTAGCAAAAGAGGAAAGAGAGACACCTACCACCGATTCTATGCCCCC
ACTTCTGAGACAAGCAATTGAGCTGTTCGACCGGCAGGGAGCCGAACCTGCCTTCCTTTTCGGCCTGGAA
CTAATCATATGTGGCCTGGAGAAACAGCTAAAGTGCGAAAGCGGCGGGCCGGCCGACGCCCTTGACGATT
TTGACTTAGACATGCTCCCAGCCGATGCCCTTGACGACTTTGACCTTGATATGCTGCCTGCTGACGCTCT
TGACGATTTTGACCTTGACATGCTCCCCGGGTAACGGACCGGACGTCAAGGGCGAATTCCAGCACACTGG
GAATTCCGCCCCTCTCCCTCCCCCCCCCCTAACGTTACTGGCCGAAGCCGCTTGGAATAAGGCCGGTGTG
CGTTTGTCTATATGTTATTTTCCACCATATTGCCGTCTTTTGGCAATGTGAGGGCCCGGAAACCTGGCCC
TGTCTTCTTGACGAGCATTCCTAGGGGTCTTTCCCCTCTCGCCAAAGGAATGCAAGGTCTGTTGAATGTC
GTGAAGGAAGCAGTTCCTCTGGAAGCTTCTTGAAGACAAACAACGTCTGTAGCGACCCTTTGCAGGCAGC
GGAACCCCCCACCTGGCGACAGGTGCCTCTGCGGCCAAAAGCCACGTGTATAAGATACACCTGCAAAGGC
GGCACAACCCCAGTGCCACGTTGTGAGTTGGATAGTTGTGGAAAGAGTCAAATGGCTCTCCTCAAGCGTA
TTCAACAAGGGGCTGAAGGATGCCCAGAAGGTACCCCATTGTATGGGATCTGATCTGGGGCCTCGGTGCA
CATGCTTTACATGTGTTTAGTCGAGGTTAAAAAAACGTCTAGGCCCCCCGAACCACGGGGACGTGGTTTT
CCTTTGAAAAACACGATGATAATATGGCCACAACCATGACCGAGTACAAGCCCACGGTGCGCCTCGCCAC
CCGCGACGACGTCCCCAGGGCCGTACGCACCCTCGCCGCCGCGTTCGCCGACTACCCCGCCACGCGCCAC
ACCGTCGATCCGGACCGCCACATCGAGCGGGTCACCGAGCTGCAAGAACTCTTCCTCACGCGCGTCGGGC
TCGACATCGGCAAGGTGTGGGTCGCGGACGACGGCGCCGCGGTGGCGGTCTGGACCACGCCGGAGAGCGT
CGAAGCGGGGGCGGTGTTCGCCGAGATCGGCCCGCGCATGGCCGAGTTGAGCGGTTCCCGGCTGGCCGCG
CAGCAACAGATGGAAGGCCTCCTGGCGCCGCACCGGCCCAAGGAGCCCGCGTGGTTCCTGGCCACCGTCG
GCGTCTCGCCCGACCACCAGGGCAAGGGTCTGGGCAGCGCCGTCGTGCTCCCCGGAGTGGAGGCGGCCGA
GCGCGCCGGGGTGCCCGCCTTCCTGGAGACCTCCGCGCCCCGCAACCTCCCCTTCTACGAGCGGCTCGGC
TTCACCGTCACCGCCGACGTCGAGGTGCCCGAAGGACCGCGCACCTGGTGCATGACCCGCAAGCCCGGTG
CCTGACCAGCACACTGGCGGCCGTTACTAGCTTCTGCAGCACGTGTCTAGAAACGCTGGTCGACAATCAA
CCTCTGGATTACAAAATTTGTGAAAGATTGACTGGTATTCTTAACTATGTTGCTCCTTTTACGCTATGTG
GATACGCTGCTTTAATGCCTTTGTATCATGCTATTGCTTCCCGTATGGCTTTCATTTTCTCCTCCTTGTA
TAAATCCTGGTTGCTGTCTCTTTATGAGGAGTTGTGGCCCGTTGTCAGGCAACGTGGCGTGGTGTGCACT
GTGTTTGCTGACGCAACCCCCACTGGTTGGGGCATTGCCACCACCTGTCAGCTCCTTTCCGGGACTTTCG
CTTTCCCCCTCCCTATTGCCACGGCGGAACTCATCGCCGCCTGCCTTGCCCGCTGCTGGACAGGGGCTCG
GCTGTTGGGCACTGACAATTCCGTGGTGTTGTCGGGGAAGCTGACGTCCTTTCCATGGCTGCTCGCCTGT
GTTGCCACCTGGATTCTGCGCGGGACGTCCTTCTGCTACGTCCCTTCGGCCCTCAATCCAGCGGACCTTC
CTTCCCGCGGCCTGCTGCCGGCTCTGCGGCCTCTTCCGCGTCTTCGCCTTCGCCCTCAGACGAGTCGGAT
CTCCCTTTGGGCCGCCTCCCCGCCTGGAATTCGAGCTCGGTACCTTTAAGACCAATGACTTACAAGGCAG
CTGTAGATCTTAGCCACTTTTTAAAAGAAAAGGGGGGACTGGAAGGGCTAATTCACTCCCAACGAAGACA
AGATCTGCTTTTTGCTTGTACTGGGTCTCTCTGGTTAGACCAGATCTGAGCCTGGGAGCTCTCTGGCTAA
CTAGGGAACCCACTGCTTAAGCCTCAATAAAGCTTGCCTTGAGTGCTTCAAGTAGTGTGTGCCCGTCTGT
TGTGTGACTCTGGTAACTAGAGATCCCTCAGACCCTTTTAGTCAGTGTGGAAAATCTCTAGCAGTAGTAG
TTCATGTCATCTTATTATTCAGTATTTATAACTTGCAAAGAAATGAATATCAGAGAGTGAGAGGAACTTG
TTTATTGCAGCTTATAATGGTTACAAATAAAGCAATAGCATCACAAATTTCACAAATAAAGCATTTTTTT
CACTGCATTCTAGTTGTGGTTTGTCCAAACTCATCAATGTATCTTATCATGTCTGGCTCTAGCTATCCCG
CCCCTAACTCCGCCCAGTTCCGCCCATTCTCCGCCCCATGGCTGACTAATTTTTTTTATTTATGCAGAGG
CCGAGGCCGCCTCGGCCTCTGAGCTATTCCAGAAGTAGTGAGGAGGCTTTTTTGGAGGCCTAGGGACGTA
CCCAATTCGCCCTATAGTGAGTCGTATTACGCGCGCTCACTGGCCGTCGTTTTACAACGTCGTGACTGGG
AAAACCCTGGCGTTACCCAACTTAATCGCCTTGCAGCACATCCCCCTTTCGCCAGCTGGCGTAATAGCGA
AGAGGCCCGCACCGATCGCCCTTCCCAACAGTTGCGCAGCCTGAATGGCGAATGGG
[124 nt withheld, positions 7827-7950]
C
[91 nt withheld, positions 7952-8042]
A
[49 nt withheld, positions 8044-8092]
CCTTTGACGTTGGAGTCCACGTTCTTT
[37 nt withheld, positions 8120-8156]
ACCCTATCTCGGTCTATTCTTTTGATTTATAAGGGATTTTGCCGATTTCGGCCTATTGGTTAAAAAATGA
GCTGATTTAACAAAAATTTAACGCGAATTTTAACAAAATATTAACGCTTACAATTTAGGTGGCACTTTTC
GGGGAAATGTGCGCGGAACCCCTATTTGTTTATTTTTCTAAATACATTCAAATATGTATCCGCTCATGAG
ACAATAACCCTGATAAATGCTTCAATAATATTGAAAAAGGAAGAGTATGAGTATTCAACATTTCCGTGTC
GCCCTTATTCCCTTTTTTGCGGCATTTTGCCTTCCTGTTTTTGCTCACCCAGAAACGCTGGTGAAAGTAA
AAGATGCTGAAGATCAGTTGGGTGCACGAGTGGGTTACATCGAACTGGATCTCAACAGCGGTAAGATCCT
TGAGAGTTTTCGCCCCGAAGAACGTTTTCCAATGATGAGCACTTTTAAAGTTCTGCTATGTGGCGCGGTA
TTATCCCGTATTGACGCCGGGCAAGAGCAACTCGGTCGCCGCATACACTATTCTCAGAATGACTTGGTTG
AGTACTCACCAGTCACAGAAAAGCATCTTACGGATGGCATGACAGTAAGAGAATTATGCAGTGCTGCCAT
AACCATGAGTGATAACACTGCGGCCAACTTACTTCTGACAACGATCGGAGGACCGAAGGAGCTAACCGCT
TTTTTGCACAACATGGGGGATCATGTAACTCGCCTTGATCGTTGGGAACCGGAGCTGAATGAAGCCATAC
CAAACGACGAGCGTGACACCACGATGCCTGTAGCAATGGCAACAACGTTGCGCAAACTATTAACTGGCGA
ACTACTTACTCTAGCTTCCCGGCAACAATTAATAGACTGGATGGAGGCGGATAAAGTTGCAGGACCACTT
CTGCGCTCGGCCCTTCCGGCTGGCTGGTTTATTGCTGATAAATCTGGAGCCGGTGAGCGTGGGTCTCGCG
GTATCATTGCAGCACTGGGGCCAGATGGTAAGCCCTCCCGTATCGTAGTTATCTACACGACGGGGAGTCA
GGCAACTATGGATGAACGAAATAGACAGATCGCTGAGATAGGTGCCTCACTGATTAAGCATTGGTAACTG
TCAGACCAAGTTTACTCATATATACTTTAGATTGATTTAAAACTTCATTTTTAATTTAAAAGGATCTAGG
TGAAGATCCTTTTTGATAATCTCATGACCAAAATCCCTTAACGTGAGTTTTCGTTCCACTGAGCGTCAGA
CCCCGTAGAAAAGATCAAAGGATCTTCTTGAGATCCTTTTTTTCTGCGCGTAATCTGCTGCTTGCAAACA
AAAAAACCACCGCTACCAGCGGTGGTTTGTTTGCCGGATCAAGAGCTACCAACTCTTTTTCCGAAGGTAA
CTGGCTTCAGCAGAGCGCAGATACCAAATACTGTTCTTCTAGTGTAGCCGTAGTTAGGCCACCACTTCAA
GAACTCTGTAGCACCGCCTACATACCTCGCTCTGCTAATCCTGTTACCAGTGGCTGCTGCCAGTGGCGAT
AAGTCGTGTCTTACCGGGTTGGACTCAAGACGATAGTTACCGGATAAGGCGCAGCGGTCGGGCTGAACGG
GGGGTTCGTGCACACAGCCCAGCTTGGAGCGAACGACCTACACCGAACTGAGATACCTACAGCGTGAGCT
ATGAGAAAGCGCCACGCTTCCCGAAGGGAGAAAGGCGGACAGGTATCCGGTAAGCGGCAGGGTCGGAACA
GGAGAGCGCACGAGGGAGCTTCCAGGGGGAAACGCCTGGTATCTTTATAGTCCTGTCGGGTTTCGCCACC
TCTGACTTGAGCGTCGATTTTTGTGATGCTCGTCAGGGGGGCGGAGCCTATGGAAAAACGCCAGCAACGC
GGCCTTTTTACGGTTCCTGGCCTTTTGCTGGCCTTTTGCTCACATGTTCTTTCCTGCGTTATCCCCTGAT
TCTGTGGATAACCGTATTACCGCCTTTGAGTGAGCTGATACCGCTCGCCGCAGCCGAACGACCGAGCGCA
GCGAGTCAGTGAGCGAGGAAGCGGAAGAGCGCCCAATACGCAAACCGCCTCTCCCCGCGCGTTGGCCGAT
TCATTAATGCAGCTGGCACGACAGGTTTCCCGACTGGAAAGCGGGCAGTGAGCGCAACGCAATTAATGTG
AGTTAGCTCACTCATTAGGCACCCCAGGCTTTACACTTTATGCTTCCGGCTCGTATGTTGTGTGGAATTG
TGAGCGGATAACAATTTCACACAGGAAACAGCTATGACCATGATTACGCCAAGCGCGCAATTAACCCTCA
CTAAAGGGAACAAAAGCTGGAGCTGCAAGCTTAATGTAGTCTTATGCAATACTCTTGTAGTCTTGCAACA
TGGTAACGATGAGTTAGCAACATGCCTTACAAGGAGAGAAAAAGCACCGTGCATGCCGATTGGTGGAAGT
AAGGTGGTACGATCGTGCCTTATTAGGAAGGCAACAGACGGGTCTGACATGGATTGGACGAACCACTGAA
TTGCCGCATTGCAGAGATAT
Features (pLannotate 1.2.2; 35 found; start..end, strand, type, name):
     32..212     +  LTR            5' LTR (truncated): truncated 5' long terminal repeat (LTR) from HIV-1
    259..384     +  misc_feature   HIV-1 Ψ: packaging signal of human immunodeficiency virus type 1
    368..731     +  CDS            HIV-1 gag (fragment): gag protein from human immunodeficiency virus 1; gag
    877..1110    +  misc_feature   RRE: The Rev response element (RRE) of HIV-1 allows for Rev-dependent mRNA export from the nucleus to the cytoplasm.
   1487..1587    +  CDS            Rev (fragment): human immunodeficiency virus 1 (HIV-1) Rev protein; rev; enhances nuclear export of unspliced and incompletely spliced viral mRNAs
   1606..1723    +  misc_feature   cPPT/CTS: central polypurine tract and central termination sequence of HIV-1
   1756..2026    +  protein_bind   tetracycline response element: contains seven copies of the tetracycline operator tetO tetracycline repressor TetR
   2037..2054    +  misc_feature   MCS (fragment): pUC18/19 multiple cloning site
   2059..2097    +  promoter       minimal CMV promoter: human cytomegalovirus (CMV) immediate early promoter
   2191..2222    +  misc_feature   MCS (fragment): pUC18/19 multiple cloning site
   2276..2344    +  CDS            KV3A6_MOUSE (fragment): Experimental evidence at protein level: Swiss-Prot protein existence level 1. From Mus musculus (Mouse).
   2339..3055    +  CDS            EGFP: EGFP is a basic (constitutively fluorescent) green fluorescent protein published in 1996, derived from Aequorea victoria. It is reported to be a rapidly-maturing weak dimer with moderate acid sensitivity.
   3053..3205    +  CDS            PDGFRB (fragment): PGFRB_HUMAN - Also known as PDGFR, PDGFR1. Experimental evidence at protein level: Swiss-Prot protein existence level 1. Tyrosine-protein kinase that acts as cell-surface receptor for homodimeric PDGFB and PDGFD and for heterodimers formed by PDGFA and PDGFB, and plays an essential role in the regulation of embryonic development, cell proliferation, survival, differentiation, chemotaxis and migration. Plays an essential role in blood vessel development by promoting proliferation, migration and recruitment of pericytes and smooth muscle cells to endothelial cells. Plays a role in the migration
   3206..3667    +  CDS            Dll1 (fragment): DLL1_RAT - Experimental evidence at protein level: Swiss-Prot protein existence level 1. Transmembrane ligand protein of NOTCH1, NOTCH2 and NOTCH3 receptors that binds the extracellular domain (ECD) of Notch receptor in a cis and trans fashion manner (By similarity). Following transinteraction, ligand cells produce mechanical force that depends of a clathrin-mediated endocytosis, requiring ligand ubiquitination, EPN1 interaction, and actin polymerisation; these events promote Notch receptor extracellular domain (NECD) transendocytosis and triggers Notch signaling through induction of cleavage,
   3780..4290    +  promoter       hPGK promoter: human phosphoglycerate kinase 1 promoter
   4328..5074    +  CDS            rtTA-Advanced: improved tetracycline-controlled transactivator In the Tet-On® system, rtTA-Advanced binds to the Tet-responsive element and stimulates transcription only in the presence of tetracycline or doxycycline.
   5230..5692    +  misc_feature   IRES: internal ribosome entry site (IRES) of the encephalomyocarditis virus (EMCV)
   5706..6305    +  CDS            PuroR: puromycin N-acetyltransferase; pac from Streptomyces alboniger; confers resistance to puromycin
   6365..6953    +  misc_feature   WPRE: woodchuck hepatitis virus posttranscriptional regulatory element
   6970..7038    +  CDS            nef (fragment): NEF_HV1Z2 - Experimental evidence at protein level: Swiss-Prot protein existence level 1. Extracellular Nef protein targets CD4(+) T-lymphocytes for apoptosis by interacting with CXCR4 surface receptors. From Human immunodeficiency virus type 1 group M subtype D (isolate Z2/CDC-Z34) (HIV-1).
   7040..7273    +  LTR            3' LTR (ΔU3): self-inactivating 3' long terminal repeat (LTR) from HIV-1
   7345..7466    +  polyA_signal   SV40 poly(A) signal: SV40 polyadenylation signal
   7485..7620    +  rep_origin     SV40 ori: SV40 origin of replication
   7641..7659    -  promoter       T7 promoter: promoter for bacteriophage T7 RNA polymerase
   7667..7822    +  CDS            lacZα (fragment): LacZα fragment of β-galactosidase; lacZ fragment
   7827..8255    +  rep_origin     f1 ori (sequence partly withheld): f1 bacteriophage origin of replication; arrow indicates direction of (+) strand synthesis
   8308..8412    +  promoter       AmpR promoter: bla
   8413..9273    +  CDS            AmpR: β-lactamase; bla; confers resistance to ampicillin, carbenicillin, and related antibiotics
   9444..10032   +  rep_origin     ori: high-copy-number ColE1/pMB1/pBR322/pUC origin of replication
  10215..10307   +  CDS            lacI (fragment): lac repressor; lacI; The lac repressor binds to the lac operator to inhibit transcription in E. coli. This inhibition can be relieved by adding lactose or isopropyl-β-D-thiogalactopyranoside (IPTG).
  10320..10341   +  protein_bind   CAP binding site: CAP binding activates transcription in the presence of cAMP. E. coli catabolite activator protein
  10356..10386   +  promoter       lac promoter: promoter for the E. coli lac operon
  10390..10412   +  protein_bind   lac operator (fragment): The lac repressor binds to the lac operator to inhibit transcription in E. coli. This inhibition can be relieved by adding lactose or isopropyl-β-D-thiogalactopyranoside (IPTG). lac repressor encoded by lacI
  10455..10473   +  promoter       T3 promoter: promoter for bacteriophage T3 RNA polymerase
  10501..31      +  promoter       RSV promoter (across the origin): Rous sarcoma virus enhancer/promoter
