[The description below was written by a language model from this plasmid's Addgene catalogue record and pLannotate feature annotations shown in this document.]
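Description:
LV TRE-GFP-TMD-DLL1-Nbox-mutant is a 10.7 kb all-in-one, doxycycline-inducible lentiviral transfer plasmid; the record does not name its parental backbone. The viral portion has a third-generation, self-inactivating layout. An RSV promoter drives genomic RNA from a truncated HIV-1 5' LTR, followed by the Ψ packaging signal with a gag fragment, the RRE for Rev-dependent nuclear export, the cPPT/CTS, a WPRE to boost transcript expression, and a ΔU3 3' LTR that silences LTR promoter activity after integration. An SV40 poly(A) signal and SV40 ori lie downstream. In bacteria the plasmid is maintained through a high-copy ColE1/pUC origin and ampicillin resistance, and it also carries an f1 ori and remnants of a lac/T7/T3 cloning region.

The payload is a synthetic surface-displayed ligand under a tetracycline response element (seven tetO copies) joined to a minimal CMV promoter. The open reading frame begins with a short mouse immunoglobulin kappa-derived fragment, presumably serving as a secretion leader. EGFP follows, then a human PDGFRB fragment supplying the transmembrane domain, and then the intracellular domain of rat Dll1. This arrangement should present GFP on the cell exterior, anchored to the Dll1 cytoplasmic tail. According to the record, the tail carries a triple-alanine substitution that ablates the Nbox site. A second cassette uses the human PGK promoter to express rtTA-Advanced (listed as rtTA-M2) constitutively, linked by an EMCV IRES to puromycin N-acetyltransferase. Transduced cells can therefore be selected with puromycin and switch on the ligand only when doxycycline is added. The construct comes from work on tension-tuned synthetic receptors for mechanotransduction and intercellular force detection, where it likely serves as a mutant comparison for the intact GFP-TMD-DLL1 ligand.
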