Addgene plasmid #194937: LV TRE-GFP-TMD-DLL1-Nbox-mutant
Purpose: LV construct encoding a mutated GFP-TMD-DLL1 ligand containing an ablated Nbox site under dox-inducible TRE promoter and containing a PGK-rtTA-M2-IRES-Puro regulator/resistance marker cassette.
Depositing lab: John Ngo. Depositing organization: Boston University Main Campus. Publication: Tension-tuned receptors for synthetic mechanotransduction and intercellular force detection. Sloas DC, Tran JC, Marzilli AM, Ngo JT. Nat Biotechnol. 2023 Jan 16. doi: 10.1038/s41587-022-01638-y. PubMed 36646932.
Backbone
  Vector backbone: n/a
  Vector type: Lentiviral
  Selectable markers: Puromycin
Growth in bacteria
  Bacterial resistance: Ampicillin, 100 μg/mL
  Growth temperature: 30°C
  Growth strain: NEB Stable
  Copy number: Unknown
Gene/Insert
  Gene/Insert name: eGFP-(PDGFR)TMD-rDLL1 ICD-Nbox-AlaX3-mutant
Terms and licenses: Academic/Nonprofit Terms; Industry Terms: Not Available to Industry
How to cite: LV TRE-GFP-TMD-DLL1-Nbox-mutant was a gift from John Ngo (Addgene plasmid # 194937 ; http://n2t.net/addgene:194937 ; RRID:Addgene_194937)
